>Addgene plasmid #235949 | pME_G_0_6_021_3C1SF | addgene full sequence | sequence record 471517 | Addgene NGS Result
GACTATAAAGATACCAGGCGTTTCCCCCTGGAAGCTCCCTCGTGCGCTCTCCTGTTCCGACCCTGCCGCT
TACCGGATACCTGTCCGCCTTTCTCCCTTCGGGAAGCGTGGCGCTTTCTCATAGCTCACGCTGTAGGTAT
CTCAGTTCGGTGTAGGTCGTTCGCTCCAAGCTGGGCTGTGTGCACGAACCCCCCGTTCAGCCCGACCGCT
GCGCCTTATCCGGTAACTATCGTCTTGAGTCCAACCCGGTAAGACACGACTTATCGCCACTGGCAGCAGC
CACTGGTAACAGGATTAGCAGAGCGAGGTATGTAGGCGGTGCTACAGAGTTCTTGAAGTGGTGGCCTAAC
TACGGCTACACTAGAAGAACAGTATTTGGTATCTGCGCTCTGCTGAAGCCAGTTACCTTCGGAAAAAGAG
TTGGTAGCTCTTGATCCGGCAAACAAACCACCGCTGGTAGCGGTGGTTTTTTTGTTTGCAAGCAGCAGAT
TACGCGCAGAAAAAAAGGATCTCAAGAAGATCCTTTGATCTTTTCTACGGGGTCTGACGCTCAGTGGAAC
GAAAACTCACGTTAAGGGATTTTGGTCATGAGATTATCAAAAAGGATCTTCACCTAGATCCTTTTAAATT
AAAAATGAAGTTTTAAATCAATCTAAAGTATATATGAGTAAACTTGGTCTGACAGCTCGAGGCTTGGATT
CTCACCAATAAAAAACGCCCGGCGGCAACCGAGCGTTCTGAACAAATCCAGATGGAGTTCTGAGGTCATT
ACTGGATCTATCAACAGGAGTCCAAGCGAGCTCGATATCAAATTACGCCCCGCCCTGCCACTCGTCGCAG
TACTGTTGTAATTCATTAAGCATTCTGCCGACATGGAAGCCATCACAAACGGCATGATGAACCTGAATCG
CCAGCGGCATCAGCACCTTGTCGCCTTGCGTATAATATTTGCCCATGGTGAAAACGGGGGCGAAGAAGTT
GTCCATATTGGCCACGTTTAAATCAAAACTGGTGAAACTCACCCAGGGATTGGCTGATACGAAAAACATA
TTCTCAATAAACCCTTTAGGGAAATAGGCCAGGTTTTCACCGTAACACGCCACATCTTGCGAATATATGT
GTAGAAACTGCCGGAAATCGTCGTGGTATTCACTCCAGAGTGATGAAAACGTTTCAGTTTGCTCATGGAA
AACGGTGTAACAAGGGTGAACACTATCCCATATCACCAGCTCACCGTCTTTCATTGCCATACGAAATTCC
GGATGAGCATTCATCAGGCGGGCAAGAATGTGAATAAAGGCCGGATAAAACTTGTGCTTATTTTTCTTTA
CGGTCTTTAAAAAGGCCGTAATATCCAGCTGAACGGTCTGGTTATAGGTACATTGAGCAACTGACTGAAA
TGCCTCAAAATGTTCTTTACGATGCCATTGGGATATATCAACGGTGGTATATCCAGTGATTTTTTTCTCC
ATTTTAGCTTCCTTAGCTCCTGAAAATCTCGATAACTCAAAAAATACGCCCGGTAGTGATCTTATTTCAT
TATGGTGAAAGTTGGAACCTCTTACGTGCCCGATCAACTCGAGTGCCACCTGACGTCTAAGAAACCATTA
TTATCATGACATTAACCTATAAAAATAGGCGTATCACGAGGCAGAATTTCAGATAAAAAAAATCCTTAGC
TTTCGCTAAGGATGATTTCTGGAATTCGCGGCCGCTTCTAGAGCGATGAGTGGTCTCGCGCTTACTGGAG
ACGAGACTGAGACCACTCATCGCGACTAGTAGCGGCCGCTGCAGTCCGGCAAAAAAGGGCAAGGTGTCAC
CACCCTGCCCTTTTTCTTTAAAACCGAAAAGATTACTTCGCGTTATGCAGGCTTCCTCGCTCACTGACTC
GCTGCGCTCGGTCGTTCGGCTGCGGCGAGCGGTATCAGCTCACTCAAAGGCGGTAATACGGTTATCCACA
GAATCAGGGGATAACGCAGGAAAGAACATGTGAGCAAAAGGCCAGCAAAAGGCCAGGAACCGTAAAAAGG
CCGCGTTGCTGGCGTTTTTCCACAGGCTCCGCCCCCCTGACGAGCATCACAAAAATCGACGCTCAAGTCA
GAGGTGGCGAAACCCGACAG
Features (pLannotate 1.2.2; 8 found; start..end, strand, type, name):
    698..792     -  terminator     lambda t0 terminator: transcription terminator from phage lambda
    816..1472    -  CDS            cat: CAT_ECOLX - Experimental evidence at protein level: Swiss-Prot protein existence level 1. This enzyme is an effector of chloramphenicol resistance in bacteria. From Escherichia coli. This protein is used as a marker in many commonly used cloning vectors, such as pACYC184.
   1473..1570    -  promoter       cat promoter: promoter of the E. coli cat gene encoding chloramphenicol acetyltransferase
   1656..1699    -  terminator     bacterial terminator: putative bacterial transcription terminator
   1702..1723    +  misc_feature   BioBrick prefix: BioBrick prefix for parts that do not start with "ATG"
   1775..1794    +  misc_feature   BioBrick suffix: universal suffix for all parts
   1795..1852    +  terminator     his operon terminator: This putative transcriptin terminator from the E. coli his operon has a 2-bp deletion introduced during synthesis. Its efficiency has not been determined.
   2047..515     -  rep_origin     ori (across the origin): high-copy-number ColE1/pMB1/pBR322/pUC origin of replication
