[The description below was written by a language model from this plasmid's Addgene catalogue record and pLannotate feature annotations shown in this document.]
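Description:
pME_G_0_6_021_3C1SF is a small (about 2.1 kb) part-storage plasmid from a modular cloning toolkit developed for synthetic biology in the Chlamydomonas chloroplast. It is built on the pME_Cp_UAV_GFP backbone, whose name suggests a universal acceptor vector with a GFP dropout, although no GFP sequence remains in the annotated construct. The plasmid is propagated in E. coli at high copy number from a ColE1/pUC-type origin and selected with chloramphenicol. Resistance comes from a chloramphenicol acetyltransferase (cat) gene driven by its native promoter and followed by the lambda t0 terminator.

The payload is a 19 bp synthetic sequence, 3C1SF ("3' Connector 1 Short Forward"), inserted by BsaI-based cloning that destroyed both sites during assembly. The feature table does not annotate the connector itself. It does show BioBrick prefix and suffix sequences about 50 bp apart, which is where the insert presumably lies, and this region is insulated by a putative bacterial terminator upstream and a his operon terminator downstream. The plasmid carries no promoter, coding sequence or reporter apart from the resistance cassette.

According to the record, this connector occupies the M2 position of the assembly scheme and dictates position in level 2 assembly. In other words, it is a structural linker that helps specify where a transcription unit sits when several units are joined into a multigene construct, rather than a functional genetic element. The record does not describe the overhangs it supplies or how it pairs with other connectors in the toolkit.
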