Addgene plasmid #235949: pME_G_0_6_021_3C1SF
Purpose: 3' Connector 1 Short Forward in the M2 position used to dictate position for lvl2 assembly
Depositing lab: Tobias Erb. Depositing organization: Max Planck Institute for Terrestrial Microbiology. Publication: A modular high-throughput approach for advancing synthetic biology in the chloroplast of Chlamydomonas. Inckemann RM, Chotel T, Burgis M, Brinkmann CK, Andreas L, Baumann J, Sharma P, Klose M, Barrett J, Ries F, Paczia N, Glatter T, Mackinder LCM, Willmund F, Erb TJ. Nat Plants. 2025 Nov;11(11):2332-2349. doi: 10.1038/s41477-025-02126-2. Epub 2025 Nov 3. PubMed 41184475.
Backbone
  Vector backbone: pME_Cp_UAV_GFP
  Backbone size w/o insert (bp): 2101
  Vector type: Synthetic Biology
Growth in bacteria
  Bacterial resistance: Chloramphenicol, 25 μg/mL
  Growth temperature: 37°C
  Growth strain: DH5alpha
  Copy number: High Copy
Gene/Insert
  Gene/Insert name: 3C1SF
  Species: Synthetic
  Insert size (bp): 19
  Cloning method: Restriction Enzyme; 5′ cloning site BsaI (destroyed during cloning); 3′ cloning site BsaI (destroyed during cloning)
  Sequencing primers: 5′ CGTATCACGAGGCAGAATTTC; 3′ CCTGCATAACGCGAAGTAATC
Terms and licenses: Academic/Nonprofit Terms; Industry Terms: Not Available to Industry
Depositor comments: Please visit https://doi.org/10.1101/2024.05.08.593163 for bioRxiv preprint.
How to cite: pME_G_0_6_021_3C1SF was a gift from Tobias Erb (Addgene plasmid # 235949 ; http://n2t.net/addgene:235949 ; RRID:Addgene_235949)
